>Addgene plasmid #101826 | kaiBC- | addgene full sequence | sequence record 196980 | Addgene NGS Result
CAGGAAACAGCTATGACATGATTACGAATTCGAGCTCGAGCCGCCTTTTAAACAACAGCCCTCTATCATC
TCAGAAACTTTTGAGAACTGTCAAACTGTGGACAAAGCGATCGCGGCCTCATGAGCTGCAGTGCTAGGCT
AAATTAAATTTTTCCTTTGTCCAGAGATTAATCTGTCTGCAGACTCAGTCCTGACAGGAGCGACTGCGTG
CTCTCGCAAATTGCAATCTGCATTTGGGTGGAATCGACGGCAATTTTGCAGGATTGCCAGCGGGCGCTGT
CGGCCGATCGCTATCAACTCCAAGTCTGTGAGTCTGGCGAAATGCTCTTGGAGTATGCCCAAACCCATCG
TGACCAAATCGACTGCCTGATTTTAGTGGCAGCCAATCCCAGCTTCAGGGCAGTTGTTCAGCAGCTCTGC
TTTGAGGGAGTGGTGGTACCAGCGATTGTCGTAGGCGATCGCGACAGTGAGGATCCCGATGAACCAGCCA
AAGAACAGCTCTATCACAGCGCTGAACTGCACCTCGGTATCCATCAGCTCGAGCAATTGCCCTACCAAGT
TGATGCTGCACTGGCTGAATTTCTGCGCTTAGCCCCGGTCGAGACCATGGCCGACCACATCATGCTGATG
GGGGCCAACCACGATCCCGAGCTATCGAGCCAGCAGCGGGACCTCGCTCAGCGACTACAAGAGCGCCTAG
GCTATCTCGGGGTCTACTACAAGCGTGATCCCGATCGCTTTCTGCGCAACCTACCCGCCTACGAAAGCCA
AAAGCTGCACCAAGCGATGCAGACTAGCTATCGTGAAATCGTTTTGAGCTATTTTTCGCCGAATAGCAAC
CTCAACCAGAGCATTGACAACTTCGTCAACATGGCTTTCTTTGCCGATGTTCCAGTCACCAAAGTGGTAG
AAATTCACATGGAGCTGATGGACGAGTTTGCCAAGAAGCTCCGCGTAGAGGGACGTTCAGAGGACATTTT
GCTGGATTATCGGCTGACTTTAATTGATGTAATTGCACATCTTTGTGAGATGTATCGACGGTCTATCCCA
CGAGAAACCTGAAAAGGTAAAGGAGGTCTTAAGCTCGGCTCAATTTCTCTCTTTATCCTGTTAGATGGTT
TGATTGCTGTTGCTACCCCGTTGATCTGCGTCCCGGGATCCGTCACACGGGATAATACCGCGCCACATAG
CAGAACTTTAAAAGTGCTCATCATTGGAAAACGTTCTTCGGGGCGAAAACTCTCAAGGATCTTACCGCTG
TTGAGATCCAGTTCGATGTAACCCACTCGTGCACCCAACTGATCTTCAGCATCTTTTACTTTCACCAGCG
TTTCTGGGTGAGCAAAAACAGGAAGGCAAAATGCCGCAAAAAAGGGAATAAGGGCGACACGGAAATGTTG
AATACTCATACTCTTCCTTTTTCAATATTATTGAAGCATTTATCAGGGTTATTGTCTCATGAGCGGATAC
ATATTTGAATGTATTTAGAAAAATAAACAAATAGGGGTTCCGCGCACATTTCCCCGAAAAGTGCCACCTG
ACGTCTAAGAAACCATTATTATCATGACATTAACCTATAAAAATAGGCGTATCACGAGGCCCTTTCGTCT
TCGAATAAATACCTGTGACGGAAGATCACTTCGCAGAATAAATAAATCCTGGTGTCCCTGTTGATACCGG
GAAGCCCTGGGCCAACTTTTGGCGAAAATGAGACGTTGATCGGCACGTAAGAGGTTCCAACTTTCACCAT
AATGAAATAAGATCACTACCGGGCGTATTTTTTGAGTTATCGAGATTTTCAGGAGCTAAGGAAGCTAAAA
TGGAGAAAAAAATCACTGGATATACCACCGTTGATATATCCCAATGGCATCGTAAAGAACATTTTGAGGC
ATTTCAGTCAGTTGCTCAATGTACCTATAACCAGACCGTTCAGCTGGATATTACGGCCTTTTTAAAGACC
GTAAAGAAAAATAAGCACAAGTTTTATCCGGCCTTTATTCACATTCTTGCCCGCCTGATGAATGCTCATC
CGGAATTCCGTATGGCAATGAAAGACGGTGAGCTGGTGATATGGGATAGTGTTCACCCTTGTTACACCGT
TTTCCATGAGCAAACTGAAACGTTTTCATCGCTCTGGAGTGAATACCACGACGATTTCCGGCAGTTTCTA
CACATATATTCGCAAGATGTGGCGTGTTACGGTGAAAACCTGGCCTATTTCCCTAAAGGGTTTATTGAGA
ATATGTTTTTCGTCTCAGCCAATCCCTGGGTGAGTTTCACCAGTTTTGATTTAAACGTGGCCAATATGGA
CAACTTCTTCGCCCCCGTTTTCACCATGGGCAAATATTATACGCAAGGCGACAAGGTGCTGATGCCGCTG
GCGATTCAGGTTCATCATGCCGTTTGTGATGGCTTCCATGTCGGCAGAATGCTTAATGAATTACAACAGT
ACTGCGATGAGTGGCAGGGCGGGGCGTAATTTTTTTAAGGCAGTTATTGGTGCCCTTAAACGCCTGGTTG
CTACGCCTGAATAAGTGATAATAAGCGGATGAATGGCAGAAATTCGAAAGCAAATTCGACCCGGTCGTCG
GTTCAGGGCAGGGTCGTTAAATAGCCGCTTATGTCTATTGCTGGTTTACCGGTTTATTGACTACCGGAAG
CAGTGTGACCGTGTGCTTCTCAAATGCCTGAGGCCAGTTTGCTCAGGCTCTCCCCGTGGAGGTAATAATT
GACGATATGATCGACCCCGGGGGTTTGAGCGGATTATTTCAGGTTCGCCAACACGGATTACCGTCGATGA
GAAAAGCGAACTCTCGCGAATTGTGCGCGGCGTTCAAGAAAAAGGGCCGGAGAGCTAGCCAGCGATCGCG
CTTAGGTATTCTTGTCTCAGCTCAGTCGTCAACCCGAGCACCGAGAAAGCTAAGGCCTCGCGATAAAGCC
GTTGTGCTGGATTCTGTAGCGAATTCGCCGCACCAGCGGCACTGAAAACAGCGGCTTGGGTACAACGATG
CATCAGGGTCAGGGCTTGAATGCGTAGACTCAGCGCCTCTCTGAAATCAGCTTGGCCCAAGGCTTGAGCG
ATCGCCTGTTCGAGTTGCCCAAGTTGGGCAGTTAGAACTTCTCGGCAATCTGCATCGCGCGCAGTCAGCA
GCCCTAGACAGGCACGTGCTAACCCACAGGCGAAGGCCGAGGGACTGAGCGTCCCTTGGCGATCGCGATC
GCGGATCCAAGTGGCGGGCAGGATGGTCACCAAGCGATCGCGGGGCAGGGTGATGATTAGTTGCGCTGCA
ACCGTTCCGGTTGTACCCATCGCGGCCAGTGCGAGCGGTGAGACCTTCCACTCAGGCGCTTGGGCCGGGA
TCAACGCAAACAGTGTTTGCCCCTCTGGCAATGGCGCAGCAATCAGAAACTCTTCAAAAAAACCCCAACC
GGTCAGCCAAGGCAGTTCTCCCGACAGAACGATGTGATCCTTATGCCAACTGGCTTGCAGGGGTGAGGGC
GATCGACGCAGATGGGAAAAGCCAATCCCCACCGTAGGACGGCCGTAGCTGAGGCCAGAGAGTCGGCGAT
CGCTGGGTTGATGCTTGCTCAGAAAAGAGGCTGCACTCTGGTGCTGGGTTTGTAAAAAAGCCAAGGCACC
GGAAGCACTCGCGATCGCCGCTTGAGCCTGCCATACCTCAACCGGTGAGAGCGCTAAACCTTCCTCACAG
GCAGGGACAGAAAACCCGAGCCAACCGCGATCGCCCATTGCCTGCAACACCTGAGCCAGCACTACCGGAT
CCTGATCGATCCGCTCGGCTTGGGGCTGCACCTCAGCGGTCAGCCAAGCTTGCAAATCTTGCAGGTCGAA
TCGAGGAGCCATATCAGCGGGCGATCGCGATTAAACCTTAGGCAGCGTCTAGAGTCGACCTGCAGGCATG
CAAGCTTGGCACTGGCCGTCGTTTTACAACGTCGTGACTGGGAAAACCCTGGCGTTACCCAACTTAATCG
CCTTGCAGCACATCCCCCTTTCGCCAGCTGGCGTAATAGCGAAGAGGCCCGCACCGATCGCCCTTCCCAA
CAGTTGCGCAGCCTGAATGGCGAATGGCGCCTGATGCGGTATTTTCTCCTTACGCATCTGTGCGGTATTT
CACACCGCATATGGTGCACTCTCAGTACAATCTGCTCTGATGCCGCATAGTTAAGCCAGCCCCGACACCC
GCCAACACCCGCTGACGCGCCCTGACGGGCTTGTCTGCTCCCGGCATCCGCTTACAGACAAGCTGTGACC
GTCTCCGGGAGCTGCATGTGTCAGAGGTTTTCACCGTCATCACCGAAACGCGCGAGACGAAAGGGCCTCG
TGATACGCCTATTTTTATAGGTTAATGTCATGATAATAATGGTTTCTTAGACGTCAGGTGGCACTTTTCG
GGGAAATGTGCGCGGAACCCCTATTTGTTTATTTTTCTAAATACATTCAAATATGTATCCGCTCATGAGA
CAATAACCCTGATAAATGCTTCAATAATATTGAAAAAGGAAGAGTATGAGTATTCAACATTTCCGTGTCG
CCCTTATTCCCTTTTTTGCGGCATTTTGCCTTCCTGTTTTTGCTCACCCAGAAACGCTGGTGAAAGTAAA
AGATGCTGAAGATCAGTTGGGTGCACGAGTGGGTTACATCGAACTGGATCTCAACAGCGGTAAGATCCTT
GAGAGTTTTCGCCCCGAAGAACGTTTTCCAATGATGAGCACTTTTAAAGTTCTGCTATGTGGCGCGGTAT
TATCCCGTATTGACGCCGGGCAAGAGCAACTCGGTCGCCGCATACACTATTCTCAGAATGACTTGGTTGA
GTACTCACCAGTCACAGAAAAGCATCTTACGGATGGCATGACAGTAAGAGAATTATGCAGTGCTGCCATA
ACCATGAGTGATAACACTGCGGCCAACTTACTTCTGACAACGATCGGAGGACCGAAGGAGCTAACCGCTT
TTTTGCACAACATGGGGGATCATGTAACTCGCCTTGATCGTTGGGAACCGGAGCTGAATGAAGCCATACC
AAACGACGAGCGTGACACCACGATGCCTGTAGCAATGGCAACAACGTTGCGCAAACTATTAACTGGCGAA
CTACTTACTCTAGCTTCCCGGCAACAATTAATAGACTGGATGGAGGCGGATAAAGTTGCAGGACCACTTC
TGCGCTCGGCCCTTCCGGCTGGCTGGTTTATTGCTGATAAATCTGGAGCCGGTGAGCGTGGGTCTCGCGG
TATCATTGCAGCACTGGGGCCAGATGGTAAGCCCTCCCGTATCGTAGTTATCTACACGACGGGGAGTCAG
GCAACTATGGATGAACGAAATAGACAGATCGCTGAGATAGGTGCCTCACTGATTAAGCATTGGTAACTGT
CAGACCAAGTTTACTCATATATACTTTAGATTGATTTAAAACTTCATTTTTAATTTAAAAGGATCTAGGT
GAAGATCCTTTTTGATAATCTCATGACCAAAATCCCTTAACGTGAGTTTTCGTTCCACTGAGCGTCAGAC
CCCGTAGAAAAGATCAAAGGATCTTCTTGAGATCCTTTTTTTCTGCGCGTAATCTGCTGCTTGCAAACAA
AAAAACCACCGCTACCAGCGGTGGTTTGTTTGCCGGATCAAGAGCTACCAACTCTTTTTCCGAAGGTAAC
TGGCTTCAGCAGAGCGCAGATACCAAATACTGTTCTTCTAGTGTAGCCGTAGTTAGGCCACCACTTCAAG
AACTCTGTAGCACCGCCTACATACCTCGCTCTGCTAATCCTGTTACCAGTGGCTGCTGCCAGTGGCGATA
AGTCGTGTCTTACCGGGTTGGACTCAAGACGATAGTTACCGGATAAGGCGCAGCGGTCGGGCTGAACGGG
GGGTTCGTGCACACAGCCCAGCTTGGAGCGAACGACCTACACCGAACTGAGATACCTACAGCGTGAGCTA
TGAGAAAGCGCCACGCTTCCCGAAGGGAGAAAGGCGGACAGGTATCCGGTAAGCGGCAGGGTCGGAACAG
GAGAGCGCACGAGGGAGCTTCCAGGGGGAAACGCCTGGTATCTTTATAGTCCTGTCGGGTTTCGCCACCT
CTGACTTGAGCGTCGATTTTTGTGATGCTCGTCAGGGGGGCGGAGCCTATGGAAAAACGCCAGCAACGCG
GCCTTTTTACGGTTCCTGGCCTTTTGCTGGCCTTTTGCTCACATGTTCTTTCCTGCGTTATCCCCTGATT
CTGTGGATAACCGTATTACCGCCTTTGAGTGAGCTGATACCGCTCGCCGCAGCCGAACGACCGAGCGCAG
CGAGTCAGTGAGCGAGGAAGCGGAAGAGCGCCCAATACGCAAACCGCCTCTCCCCGCGCGTTGGCCGATT
CATTAATGCAGCTGGCACGACAGGTTTCCCGACTGGAAAGCGGGCAGTGAGCGCAACGCAATTAATGTGA
GTTAGCTCACTCATTAGGCACCCCAGGCTTTACACTTTATGCTTCCGGCTCGTATGTTGTGTGGAATTGT
GAGCGGATAACAATTTCACA
Features (pLannotate 1.2.2; 17 found; start..end, strand, type, name):
    211..1059    +  CDS            kaiA: KAIA_SYNE7 - Experimental evidence at protein level: Swiss-Prot protein existence level 1. Component of the KaiABC clock protein complex, which constitutes the main circadian regulator in cyanobacteria. The KaiABC complex may act as a promoter-nonspecific transcription regulator that represses transcription, possibly by acting on the state of chromosome compaction. In the complex, it enhances the phosphorylation status of KaiC. In contrast, the presence of KaiB in the complex decreases the phosphorylation status of KaiC, suggesting that KaiB acts by antagonizing the interaction between KaiA an
   1165..1409    -  CDS            AmpR (fragment): β-lactamase; bla; confers resistance to ampicillin, carbenicillin, and related antibiotics
   1410..1514    -  promoter       AmpR promoter: bla
   1717..1819    +  promoter       cat promoter: promoter of the E. coli cat gene encoding chloramphenicol acetyltransferase
   1820..2479    +  CDS            CmR: chloramphenicol acetyltransferase; cat; confers resistance to chloramphenicol
   2739..2855    +  CDS            kaiC (fragment): KAIC_SYNE7 - Experimental evidence at protein level: Swiss-Prot protein existence level 1. Core component of the KaiABC clock protein complex, which constitutes the main circadian regulator in cyanobacteria. Binds to DNA. The KaiABC complex may act as a promoter-nonspecific transcription regulator that represses transcription, possibly by acting on the state of chromosome compaction. From Synechococcus elongatus (strain PCC 7942 / FACHB-805) (Anacystis nidulans R2).
   3898..3927    +  misc_feature   MCS (fragment): pUC18/19 multiple cloning site
   3930..4084    +  CDS            lacZα (fragment): LacZα fragment of β-galactosidase; lacZ fragment
   4090..4189    -  misc_feature   bom (fragment): basis of mobility region from pBR322
   4291..4326    -  CDS            rop (fragment): Rop protein, which maintains plasmids at low copy number; rop
   4421..4525    +  promoter       AmpR promoter: bla
   4526..5386    +  CDS            AmpR: β-lactamase; bla; confers resistance to ampicillin, carbenicillin, and related antibiotics
   5557..6145    +  rep_origin     ori: high-copy-number ColE1/pMB1/pBR322/pUC origin of replication
   6328..6420    +  CDS            lacI (fragment): lac repressor; lacI; The lac repressor binds to the lac operator to inhibit transcription in E. coli. This inhibition can be relieved by adding lactose or isopropyl-β-D-thiogalactopyranoside (IPTG).
   6433..6454    +  protein_bind   CAP binding site: CAP binding activates transcription in the presence of cAMP. E. coli catabolite activator protein
   6469..6499    +  promoter       lac promoter: promoter for the E. coli lac operon
   6507..6523    +  protein_bind   lac operator: The lac repressor binds to the lac operator to inhibit transcription in E. coli. This inhibition can be relieved by adding lactose or isopropyl-β-D-thiogalactopyranoside (IPTG). lac repressor encoded by lacI
