[The description below was written by a language model from this plasmid's Addgene catalogue record and pLannotate feature annotations shown in this document.]
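Description:
kaiBC- is a pUC18-based cloning vector built as a gene-replacement (knockout) construct for deleting the kaiBC operon of the cyanobacterial circadian clock. It is propagated in E. coli through the high-copy ColE1/pUC origin. The catalogue lists chloramphenicol as the selection, and the sequenced record also shows an intact backbone ampicillin resistance gene with its bla promoter. Remnants of the pUC lac region are annotated as well: the lac promoter and operator, CAP site, lacZα and a partial multiple cloning site. The catalogue gives a total size of 5,680 bp with a 3,000 bp insert, whereas the sequenced record is 6,530 nt, so the listed sizes appear to be approximate.

The insert consists of a chloramphenicol acetyltransferase gene driven by its native cat promoter, flanked by genomic sequence from the kai locus. Upstream lies a complete kaiA coding sequence matching Synechococcus elongatus PCC 7942. Downstream is a short fragment of kaiC followed by about a kilobase of unannotated sequence, which presumably supplies the rest of the downstream homology, though the record does not say so. A truncated AmpR fragment and a second bla promoter sit between kaiA and the cat cassette, probably carried over from the source of the marker.

The arrangement fits double homologous recombination in the cyanobacterial chromosome, which would exchange kaiB and most of kaiC for the CmR marker while leaving kaiA intact, with chloramphenicol selecting for integrants. No cyanobacterial replication origin is annotated, so the plasmid would not be expected to persist there. The associated study concerns the cyanobacterial circadian output pathway and metabolic responses to light availability, where such a strain would serve as a clock-deficient background.
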