Addgene plasmid #101826: kaiBC-
Purpose: deletes kaiBC locus
Depositing lab: Erin O'Shea. Depositing organization: Harvard University. Publication: Switching of metabolic programs in response to light availability is an essential function of the cyanobacterial circadian output pathway. Puszynska AM, O'Shea EK. Elife. 2017 Apr 21;6. pii: e23210. doi: 10.7554/eLife.23210. PubMed 28430105.
Backbone
  Vector backbone: puc18
  Backbone size w/o insert (bp): 2680
  Total vector size (bp): 5680
  Vector type: Cloning vector
Growth in bacteria
  Bacterial resistance: Chloramphenicol, 25 μg/mL
  Growth temperature: 37°C
  Growth strain: DH5alpha
  Copy number: Unknown
Gene/Insert
  Gene/Insert name: CmR knocking out kaiBC operon
  Species: NA
  Insert size (bp): 3000
  Cloning method: Unknown
  Sequencing primers: 5′ -; 3′ -
Resource information
  A portion of this plasmid was derived from a plasmid made by: Joseph Markson
Terms and licenses: Academic/Nonprofit Terms; Industry Terms: Not Available to Industry
Depositor comments: Knocks out KaiBC with CmR cassette.
How to cite: kaiBC- was a gift from Erin O'Shea (Addgene plasmid # 101826 ; http://n2t.net/addgene:101826 ; RRID:Addgene_101826)
